Addgene plasmid #187367: EGFP-Plekhh1
Purpose: Expresses human Plekhh1 labelled with EGFP
Depositing lab: Evelyne Coudrier. Depositing organization: Institut Curie. Publication: Plekhh1, a partner of myosin 1 and an effector of EphB2, controls the cortical actin network during cell repulsion. Prosperi MT, Pernier J, Lachuer H, Coudrier E. J Cell Sci. 2021 Dec 1;134(23). pii: 272686. doi: 10.1242/jcs.258802. Epub 2021 Dec 6. PubMed 34723325.
Backbone
  Vector backbone: pEGFP-C1
  Backbone manufacturer: Clontech
  Backbone size w/o insert (bp): 4728
  Vector type: Mammalian Expression
Growth in bacteria
  Bacterial resistance: Kanamycin, 50 μg/mL
  Growth temperature: 37°C
  Growth strain: DH5alpha
  Copy number: High Copy
Gene/Insert
  Gene/Insert name: Plekhh1 (alt name: MAX-1)
  Species: H. sapiens (human)
  Insert size (bp): 4095
  Promoter: CMV
  Tag / fusion protein: EGFP (N terminal on backbone)
  Cloning method: Restriction Enzyme; 5′ cloning site EcoRI (not destroyed); 3′ cloning site SalI (not destroyed)
  Sequencing primers: 5′ EGFP-N
Terms and licenses: Academic/Nonprofit Terms; Industry Terms: Not Available to Industry
How to cite: EGFP-Plekhh1 was a gift from Evelyne Coudrier (Addgene plasmid # 187367 ; http://n2t.net/addgene:187367 ; RRID:Addgene_187367)
