[The description below was written by a language model from this plasmid's Addgene catalogue record and pLannotate feature annotations shown in this document.]
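Description:
EGFP-Plekhh1 is a mammalian expression plasmid built on the Clontech pEGFP-C1 backbone that produces human PLEKHH1 (also called MAX-1 or KIAA1200) fused at its N terminus to EGFP. The roughly 4.1 kb PLEKHH1 coding sequence was inserted between the EcoRI and SalI sites of the multiple cloning site, both of which remain intact. It sits directly downstream of the EGFP open reading frame, joined to it by a short stretch of polylinker. Transcription of the fusion is driven by the human cytomegalovirus immediate-early enhancer and promoter and terminated by the SV40 polyadenylation signal, an arrangement that gives strong constitutive expression in most transfected mammalian cell lines. The sequenced plasmid is about 8.8 kb, consistent with the recorded backbone and insert sizes.

For propagation in E. coli the plasmid carries a high-copy ColE1/pUC-type origin and is selected with kanamycin. The Tn5 aminoglycoside phosphotransferase (NeoR/KanR) gene is preceded by both a bacterial bla promoter and the SV40 enhancer/early promoter and followed by the HSV TK polyadenylation signal. The same cassette can therefore confer G418 resistance in mammalian cells for stable line selection. An f1 origin is also present, allowing single-stranded DNA production. The short large T antigen, ble and bGH poly(A) fragments in the annotation appear to be residual backbone sequences or partial matches rather than functional elements.

The construct is intended for visualising the localisation and dynamics of PLEKHH1 in live or fixed cells by green fluorescence. It comes from work describing this protein as a myosin 1 partner and EphB2 effector that regulates the cortical actin network during cell repulsion.
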