Features (pLannotate 1.2.2; 16 found; start..end, strand, type, name):
     61..364     +  enhancer       CMV enhancer: human cytomegalovirus immediate early enhancer
    365..568     +  promoter       CMV promoter: human cytomegalovirus (CMV) immediate early promoter
    613..1329    +  CDS            EGFP: EGFP is a basic (constitutively fluorescent) green fluorescent protein published in 1996, derived from Aequorea victoria. It is reported to be a rapidly-maturing weak dimer with moderate acid sensitivity.
   1330..1365    +  misc_feature   MCS (fragment): multiple cloning site
   1366..5457    +  CDS            PLEKHH1: PKHH1_HUMAN - Also known as KIAA1200. Experimental evidence at transcript level: Swiss-Prot protein existence level 2. From Homo sapiens (Human).
   5460..5487    +  misc_feature   MCS (fragment): multiple cloning site
   5504..5588    +  CDS            large T antigen (fragment): large T antigen from SV40 (simian virus 40)
   5611..5732    +  polyA_signal   SV40 poly(A) signal: SV40 polyadenylation signal
   5766..6194    -  rep_origin     f1 ori (sequence partly withheld): f1 bacteriophage origin of replication; arrow indicates direction of (+) strand synthesis
   6221..6325    +  promoter       AmpR promoter: bla
   6327..6684    +  promoter       SV40 promoter: SV40 enhancer and early promoter
   6719..7513    +  CDS            NeoR/KanR: aminoglycoside phosphotransferase from Tn5; aph(3')-II (or nptII); confers resistance to neomycin, kanamycin, and G418 (Geneticin®)
   7534..7686    +  CDS            ble (fragment): BLE_KLEPN - Experimental evidence at protein level: Swiss-Prot protein existence level 1. Binding protein with a strong affinity to the bleomycin family of antibiotics. Binds to CL990; an antimitotic-antibiotic compound. From Klebsiella pneumoniae.
   7745..7792    +  polyA_signal   HSV TK poly(A) signal: herpes simplex virus thymidine kinase polyadenylation signal (Cole and Stacy, 1985)
   7883..7899    -  polyA_signal   bGH poly(A) signal (fragment): bovine growth hormone polyadenylation signal
   8121..8709    +  rep_origin     ori: high-copy-number ColE1/pMB1/pBR322/pUC origin of replication
>Addgene plasmid #187367 | EGFP-Plekhh1 | addgene full sequence | sequence record 368847 | Addgene NGS Result
TAGTTATTAATAGTAATCAATTACGGGGTCATTAGTTCATAGCCCATATATGGAGTTCCGCGTTACATAA
CTTACGGTAAATGGCCCGCCTGGCTGACCGCCCAACGACCCCCGCCCATTGACGTCAATAATGACGTATG
TTCCCATAGTAACGCCAATAGGGACTTTCCATTGACGTCAATGGGTGGAGTATTTACGGTAAACTGCCCA
CTTGGCAGTACATCAAGTGTATCATATGCCAAGTACGCCCCCTATTGACGTCAATGACGGTAAATGGCCC
GCCTGGCATTATGCCCAGTACATGACCTTATGGGACTTTCCTACTTGGCAGTACATCTACGTATTAGTCA
TCGCTATTACCATGGTGATGCGGTTTTGGCAGTACATCAATGGGCGTGGATAGCGGTTTGACTCACGGGG
ATTTCCAAGTCTCCACCCCATTGACGTCAATGGGAGTTTGTTTTGGCACCAAAATCAACGGGACTTTCCA
AAATGTCGTAACAACTCCGCCCCATTGACGCAAATGGGCGGTAGGCGTGTACGGTGGGAGGTCTATATAA
GCAGAGCTGGTTTAGTGAACCGTCAGATCCGCTAGCGCTACCGGTCGCCACCATGGTGAGCAAGGGCGAG
GAGCTGTTCACCGGGGTGGTGCCCATCCTGGTCGAGCTGGACGGCGACGTAAACGGCCACAAGTTCAGCG
TGTCCGGCGAGGGCGAGGGCGATGCCACCTACGGCAAGCTGACCCTGAAGTTCATCTGCACCACCGGCAA
GCTGCCCGTGCCCTGGCCCACCCTCGTGACCACCCTGACCTACGGCGTGCAGTGCTTCAGCCGCTACCCC
GACCACATGAAGCAGCACGACTTCTTCAAGTCCGCCATGCCCGAAGGCTACGTCCAGGAGCGCACCATCT
TCTTCAAGGACGACGGCAACTACAAGACCCGCGCCGAGGTGAAGTTCGAGGGCGACACCCTGGTGAACCG
CATCGAGCTGAAGGGCATCGACTTCAAGGAGGACGGCAACATCCTGGGGCACAAGCTGGAGTACAACTAC
AACAGCCACAACGTCTATATCATGGCCGACAAGCAGAAGAACGGCATCAAGGTGAACTTCAAGATCCGCC
ACAACATCGAGGACGGCAGCGTGCAGCTCGCCGACCACTACCAGCAGAACACCCCCATCGGCGACGGCCC
CGTGCTGCTGCCCGACAACCACTACCTGAGCACCCAGTCCGCCCTGAGCAAAGACCCCAACGAGAAGCGC
GATCACATGGTCCTGCTGGAGTTCGTGACCGCCGCCGGGATCACTCTCGGCATGGACGAGCTGTACAAGT
CCGGACTCAGATCTCGAGCTCAAGCTTCGAATTCTATGGCAGAACTCAAGGTGGAGGCGCCGGCCAGCGT
AGACTGGCAGAAACGCTGCCTGACCCTGGAAACTCAGCTTTTCCGGTTCCGCCTACAGGCCAGCAAGATA
AGGGAGCTGCTGGCTGACAAGATGCAGGAGCTGGAGCAGAGGCTGCTGGAGGCAGAGCAGAGAGCAGAGA
ACGCTGAGACCCAGGTGGGTGTCATGGAAGAGAAGGTAAAACTATCCAATCTGAAGAATGTGGACTCTGA
GGGGAGCCTGCACCGGAAATACCAAGAATTGCTGAAAGCCATAAAGGGCAAAGATGAGCTCATCAGCCAG
CTAGAGGCTCAGCTGGAGAAGCAGAAGCAGATGAGGGCAGAGGAAGCAAAAACTGTTCAAGAAAAAGCTG
CAAAGATCAAGGAATGGGTGACACTCAAGTTGGCAAAGCTTGAGATGGAGAATCAGCATCTGAAAAGCCA
TAATCAGCGCCTGGTGGAGCAGGTGGGATCCCTTCAAGATGCGCTAGAAGCTATTCAGATAGCTCCTTCA
CGGAAGCTGCTGGTGCCCCCCTACGGAGCTGCAGAGCAGGATTCTGTCCCTTCAGAGCCGGGAATCCAGC
CTATGGGCCAGGACAGTGGCTCCCAGGCCCAGGGTCTGAAGGCAGCTGTGCTTGCACCTTCCCCAGGTGC
CCTGCAGAGCAAGGACTCTGTTTCTGAAGCAGCAAGCCCCTTGGAGGATTCTAGTTCCAGCACGGTCCAT
TCTGGGGAAACAGTAGAGGCCAAGCCCCTTCAACCTCATCTGGGAAGAGAGAGCCCTCCCCACCAGCCAT
GCATGAAGCTTCTTACCTTCAGATGTAGTTCAGCTTCCTGGGGTGAGGGTCTGGTTACTGCTCAGAGAGG
GATGCTCCCTGGGACAAAGACCTCTGCCAGGGAAGGTGGTCCTGGCAGCAGTCTGACCCTACCAAAGGTG
CGGGCTCCTGGCACCCCGCGGGACAGCATCCAGTTGGCCAAAAGGCACCACAGCCAGCCCCAGGTGGGCC
ATGGGCACTTTGGCCGTGTGGTAAACATTGAGACTGAGGCCTTCTCAGCCCTCCACCCCTCTGGCCTTCC
TGAGCTGGAGTCCCGAGCTAGGTCCCGGGAGGAACCAGAGAAGATGGAGATGGAGGAGCCACCCCCAGCA
GGGAAGAATGAGGAAAGAGAGAGCCCAAAGGCCCTTGGAGCTGAGCTGGAGGAAGTGGAGCTGGGTAACA
AGCCACCTACACCCCCGCTGCACCAGTTTTCATCCTGGGAGAGCCGGATCTATGCTGTGGCCACATCGGG
CATGCGGCTCTCAGATATGTCTCCCAGAAGTAATACTGCATGCTGCGCTTCAAGCCCTCCTGCCCTTGTT
TCCCCTGGGTCTTTCTCTGGCCTGGTCTACAAGAATGTCACTGTGCCTGTCTACACAGCACTGAAGGGGA
GAGCTACACAGATCAGCAACATGCCCTTTATGGACGAGTCCTCTGGGTCTGACGATGACTGCAGCTCTCA
GGCGAGTTTCCGAATCTCGGTCCCCTCCTCTGAGTCCAGGAAGACCAGCGGACTAGGCAGCCCCCGGGCC
ATCAAGAGAGGCGTCTCCATGTCCTCACTGAGCTCCGAGGGTGACTACGCCATCCCCCCGGACGCCTGCT
CACTGGACAGTGACTACTCAGAGCCTGAGCACAAACTGCAGCGCACCTCATCCTACTCCACCGACGGGCT
GGGCCTGGGCGGGGAGTCACTGGAGAAGTCGGGCTACCTGCTGAAAATGGGGAGCCAGGTGAAGACGTGG
AAGAGGCGCTGGTTTGTCCTGAGACAGGGACAGATTATGTACTACAAGTCCCCGAGTGATGTCATCCGGA
AACCTCAAGGCCAAGTGGATCTGAACTCCCGCTGCCAAATTGTTCGAGGGGAGGGTTCACAGACGTTTCA
GCTCATCTCTGAGAAGAAAACCTACTACCTGACGGCCGATTCACCCAGCCTGCTGGAGGAGTGGATCCGA
GTACTCCAGAGCCTGCTGAAGGTGCAGGCCACCGGGCCTCCAGCTCTGCTTCGGGGTGGCACCAAGCCCA
CCGTGAAGGGCTGGCTGACCAAGGTAAAGCATGGCCACTCCAAGGTGGTCTGGTGCGCTCTTGTTGGGAA
AATCTTCTACTACTATCGGAGCCATGAGGACAAGCGACCCCTGGGCTGCCTGCCTGTGCGGGATGCGCAC
ATAGAGGAAGTAGATCGATCCTGTGACTCAGACGAGGACTATGAGGCTGGAGGAACCAGACGGTTGCTTT
CCTCCCACTGCACCCTGGTGATCCACCCCACAGAGCACAGCCCCACCTACCTCCTCATTGGCACCAAGCA
TGAAAAGGATACGTGGCTCTACCACCTCACAGTGGCTGCAGGTGGCAGCAGTGCCAAGGTGGGCACTGCC
TATGAGCAGCTCATTGGAAAACTGATGGATGGTGAAGGAGATCCAGATTCGCCGCTCTGGAGGCACCCCA
TGCTGTGCTACAGCAAAGACGGCCTATACGCCTCCCTCACCACCCTGCCCTCTGAGGCCTTGCAGACGGA
GGCCCTCAAGCTCTTCAAGTCCTGCCAGCTCTTCATCAACGTGCCGGTGGAAGCTGCCTCGGTGGACTAC
CATGTGTCCCTGGCCCAGACCGCACTGCAGGTCTGCCTGGTTCACCCCGAGCTGCAGAGTGAGATCTACT
GCCAACTCATGAAGCAGACCAGCTGCCGCCCACCTCAGAAGTACTCCCTCATGCAGTGCTGGCAGCTCCT
CGCTCTGTGTGCTCCACTTTTCCTGCCTCAGCATCACTTCCTCTGGTATGTCAAGCAGCAGCTCCAACGC
CATGCAGATCCCAGAAGTGAAACTGGCCAGTATGCCACCTACTGCCAGCGGGCAGTGGAGCGGACCCTGC
GGACCGGGGAGCGGGAAGCCAGGCCATCGCGCATGGAAGTGGTGTCCATCCTGCTGCGTAACCCCTTCCA
CCACTCCTTGCCCTTCAGCATCCCCGTGCACTTTACCAACGGGACTTACCATGTGGTTGGTTTTGACGGC
TCTTCCACGGTTGATGAGTTCCTCCAGCGGCTGAACCAGGAGATAGGCATGAGAAAGCCATCCCACTCTG
GCTTTGCCCTCTTCACGGACGATCCCTCGGGCAGGGACCTGGAGCACTGCCTGCAGGGAAGTGTCAAGAT
CTGTGATGCCATCTCCAAGTGGGAACAAGCCATGAAGGAGCTGCACCCCGGAAAGTCTGAGGGTGGGACA
CGCGTCGTGAAGCTGATGTACAAGAACAGGCTGTACTTTCGCAGTCAAGTCAAAGGGGAGACGGACCGAG
AACGGCTGCTCCTTGCCTCTCAAACCAGTAGAGAGATAGTGGCAGGGAGGTTTCCTATCAACAAGGAATT
GGCTCTTGAGATGGCTGCCCTGATGGCCCAGGTAGAATATGGGGACTTGGAGAAGCCTGCCCTGCCAGGC
CCTGGAGGCACATCCCCTGCCAAGGCTCAGCATCTTCTCCAGCAGGTCCTAGACAGGTTCCACCCCAGGC
GCTATAGACATGGGGCCCCCGCTGAACAGCTGAGGCACCTGGCAGATATGTTGACCACAAAATGGGCAAC
ATTGCAAGGATGCTCCCCTCCTGAGTGCATCCGCATCTACCTGACCGTGGCCAGGAAATGGCCTTTCTTT
GGTGCTAAACTTTTTGCTGCTCAGCCTGCCCAGCTGTCTTCCAAGGAGAACGCTCTGGTGTGGATTGCTG
TGAATGAGGATGGCGTCAGCATCCTGGACCACAACACTATGCAAGTGCACATCACTTACCCCTACTCTTC
AGTGACAACGTTTGGTGGCTGCAGGGATGACTTCATGCTTGTGATTAGATCTATCCCAGACAAGAGCTCT
GGAAAAAGCCACATTGAGAAGTTGATCTTCCGGATGGCTGCTCCCAAGATTGCAGAAGCCACCTTCATCA
TGGCCAGCTATATGAACCATTGCACTACAACTGTGAACCCCCCCACCAACCCACCCGGAGCCTGCCAGCT
GTGGGAACTGGATGGACGACAGTTCTTTTCTTCTGTTTCCTGTGCTACCAAGGGGCCAACGTTGCTGTGA
GTCGACGGTACCGCGGGCCCGGGATCCACCGGATCTAGATAACTGATCATAATCAGCCATACCACATTTG
TAGAGGTTTTACTTGCTTTAAAAAACCTCCCACACCTCCCCCTGAACCTGAAACATAAAATGAATGCAAT
TGTTGTTGTTAACTTGTTTATTGCAGCTTATAATGGTTACAAATAAAGCAATAGCATCACAAATTTCACA
AATAAAGCATTTTTTTCACTGCATTCTAGTTGTGGTTTGTCCAAACTCATCAATGTATCTTAACGCGTAA
ATTGTAAGCGTTAATATTTTGTTAAAATTCGCGTTAAATTTTTGTTAAATCAGCTCATTTTTTAACCAAT
AGGCCGAAATCGGCAAAATCCCTTATAAATCAAAAGAATAGACCGAGATAGGGT
[37 nt withheld, positions 5865-5901]
AAAGAACGTGGACTCCAACGTCAAAGG
[49 nt withheld, positions 5929-5977]
T
[91 nt withheld, positions 5979-6069]
G
[124 nt withheld, positions 6071-6194]
CAGGTGGCACTTTTCGGGGAAATGTGCGCGGAACCCCTATTTGTTTATTTTTCTAAATACATTCAAATAT
GTATCCGCTCATGAGACAATAACCCTGATAAATGCTTCAATAATATTGAAAAAGGAAGAGTCCTGAGGCG
GAAAGAACCAGCTGTGGAATGTGTGTCAGTTAGGGTGTGGAAAGTCCCCAGGCTCCCCAGCAGGCAGAAG
TATGCAAAGCATGCATCTCAATTAGTCAGCAACCAGGTGTGGAAAGTCCCCAGGCTCCCCAGCAGGCAGA
AGTATGCAAAGCATGCATCTCAATTAGTCAGCAACCATAGTCCCGCCCCTAACTCCGCCCATCCCGCCCC
TAACTCCGCCCAGTTCCGCCCATTCTCCGCCCCATGGCTGACTAATTTTTTTTATTTATGCAGAGGCCGA
GGCCGCCTCGGCCTCTGAGCTATTCCAGAAGTAGTGAGGAGGCTTTTTTGGAGGCCTAGGCTTTTGCAAA
GATCGATCAAGAGACAGGATGAGGATCGTTTCGCATGATTGAACAAGATGGATTGCACGCAGGTTCTCCG
GCCGCTTGGGTGGAGAGGCTATTCGGCTATGACTGGGCACAACAGACAATCGGCTGCTCTGATGCCGCCG
TGTTCCGGCTGTCAGCGCAGGGGCGCCCGGTTCTTTTTGTCAAGACCGACCTGTCCGGTGCCCTGAATGA
ACTGCAAGACGAGGCAGCGCGGCTATCGTGGCTGGCCACGACGGGCGTTCCTTGCGCAGCTGTGCTCGAC
GTTGTCACTGAAGCGGGAAGGGACTGGCTGCTATTGGGCGAAGTGCCGGGGCAGGATCTCCTGTCATCTC
ACCTTGCTCCTGCCGAGAAAGTATCCATCATGGCTGATGCAATGCGGCGGCTGCATACGCTTGATCCGGC
TACCTGCCCATTCGACCACCAAGCGAAACATCGCATCGAGCGAGCACGTACTCGGATGGAAGCCGGTCTT
GTCGATCAGGATGATCTGGACGAAGAGCATCAGGGGCTCGCGCCAGCCGAACTGTTCGCCAGGCTCAAGG
CGAGCATGCCCGACGGCGAGGATCTCGTCGTGACCCATGGCGATGCCTGCTTGCCGAATATCATGGTGGA
AAATGGCCGCTTTTCTGGATTCATCGACTGTGGCCGGCTGGGTGTGGCGGACCGCTATCAGGACATAGCG
TTGGCTACCCGTGATATTGCTGAAGAGCTTGGCGGCGAATGGGCTGACCGCTTCCTCGTGCTTTACGGTA
TCGCCGCTCCCGATTCGCAGCGCATCGCCTTCTATCGCCTTCTTGACGAGTTCTTCTGAGCGGGACTCTG
GGGTTCGAAATGACCGACCAAGCGACGCCCAACCTGCCATCACGAGATTTCGATTCCACCGCCGCCTTCT
ATGAAAGGTTGGGCTTCGGAATCGTTTTCCGGGACGCCGGCTGGATGATCCTCCAGCGCGGGGATCTCAT
GCTGGAGTTCTTCGCCCACCCTAGGGGGAGGCTAACTGAAACACGGAAGGAGACAATACCGGAAGGAACC
CGCGCTATGACGGCAATAAAAAGACAGAATAAAACGCACGGTGTTGGGTCGTTTGTTCATAAACGCGGGG
TTCGGTCCCAGGGCTGGCACTCTGTCGATACCCCACCGAGACCCCATTGGGGCCAATACGCCCGCGTTTC
TTCCTTTTCCCCACCCCACCCCCCAAGTTCGGGTGAAGGCCCAGGGCTCGCAGCCAACGTCGGGGCGGCA
GGCCCTGCCATAGCCTCAGGTTACTCATATATACTTTAGATTGATTTAAAACTTCATTTTTAATTTAAAA
GGATCTAGGTGAAGATCCTTTTTGATAATCTCATGACCAAAATCCCTTAACGTGAGTTTTCGTTCCACTG
AGCGTCAGACCCCGTAGAAAAGATCAAAGGATCTTCTTGAGATCCTTTTTTTCTGCGCGTAATCTGCTGC
TTGCAAACAAAAAAACCACCGCTACCAGCGGTGGTTTGTTTGCCGGATCAAGAGCTACCAACTCTTTTTC
CGAAGGTAACTGGCTTCAGCAGAGCGCAGATACCAAATACTGTTCTTCTAGTGTAGCCGTAGTTAGGCCA
CCACTTCAAGAACTCTGTAGCACCGCCTACATACCTCGCTCTGCTAATCCTGTTACCAGTGGCTGCTGCC
AGTGGCGATAAGTCGTGTCTTACCGGGTTGGACTCAAGACGATAGTTACCGGATAAGGCGCAGCGGTCGG
GCTGAACGGGGGGTTCGTGCACACAGCCCAGCTTGGAGCGAACGACCTACACCGAACTGAGATACCTACA
GCGTGAGCTATGAGAAAGCGCCACGCTTCCCGAAGGGAGAAAGGCGGACAGGTATCCGGTAAGCGGCAGG
GTCGGAACAGGAGAGCGCACGAGGGAGCTTCCAGGGGGAAACGCCTGGTATCTTTATAGTCCTGTCGGGT
TTCGCCACCTCTGACTTGAGCGTCGATTTTTGTGATGCTCGTCAGGGGGGCGGAGCCTATGGAAAAACGC
CAGCAACGCGGCCTTTTTACGGTTCCTGGCCTTTTGCTGGCCTTTTGCTCACATGTTCTTTCCTGCGTTA
TCCCCTGATTCTGTGGATAACCGTATTACCGCCATGCAT
